Addgene plasmid #44150: pGEM-HSPA5P
Purpose: a fragment containing 429 bp of the human HSPA5 promoter (-282 to +147)
Depositing lab: Joan Conaway. Depositing organization: Stowers Institute for Medical Research. Publication: Endoplasmic reticulum stress-responsive transcription factor ATF6alpha directs recruitment of the Mediator of RNA polymerase II transcription and multiple histone acetyltransferase complexes. Sela D, Chen L, Martin-Brown S, Washburn MP, Florens L, Conaway JW, Conaway RC. J Biol Chem. 2012 Jun 29;287(27):23035-45. doi: 10.1074/jbc.M112.369504. Epub 2012 May 10. PubMed 22577136.
Backbone
  Vector backbone: pGEM
  Backbone manufacturer: Promega
  Backbone size w/o insert (bp): 3000
  Total vector size (bp): 5000
  Vector type: Mammalian Expression
Growth in bacteria
  Bacterial resistance: Ampicillin, 100 μg/mL
  Growth temperature: 37°C
  Growth strain: DH5alpha
  Copy number: High Copy
Gene/Insert
  Gene/Insert name: HSPA5 promoter (alt name: Grp78)
  Species: H. sapiens (human)
  Insert size (bp): 2000
  Entrez Gene: HSPA5 (a.k.a. BIP, GRP78, HEL-S-89n)
  Cloning method: Unknown
  Sequencing primers: 5′ T7; 3′ SP6
Terms and licenses: Academic/Nonprofit Terms; Industry Terms: Not Available to Industry
Depositor comments: a fragment containing 429 bp of the human HSPA5 promoter (-282 to +147) relative to the transcriptional start site) was amplified from human genomic DNA by PCR and cloned into pGEM-T Easy Vector (Promega) to generate pGEM-HSPA5P
How to cite: pGEM-HSPA5P was a gift from Joan Conaway (Addgene plasmid # 44150 ; http://n2t.net/addgene:44150 ; RRID:Addgene_44150)
