[The description below was written by a language model from this plasmid's Addgene catalogue record.]
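Description:
pGEM-HSPA5P is a small bacterial cloning plasmid built on Promega's pGEM-T Easy backbone, carrying a fragment of the human HSPA5 (also known as GRP78 or BiP) promoter. According to the depositor's notes, a 429 bp segment spanning positions -282 to +147 relative to the transcription start site was amplified by PCR from human genomic DNA and inserted into the vector. The plasmid is maintained at high copy number in E. coli and selected with ampicillin. The insert sits between the T7 and SP6 promoter sites characteristic of pGEM vectors, which serve here as the sequencing primer sites on either side of the cloned fragment.

The catalogue lists the vector type as mammalian expression, but the record describes no reporter, coding sequence or mammalian selection marker downstream of the promoter, so the construct is best understood as a cloned promoter template rather than an expression vector. HSPA5 encodes an endoplasmic reticulum chaperone whose promoter is a classic target of the unfolded protein response, and the associated publication concerns recruitment of Mediator and histone acetyltransferase complexes by the ER stress-responsive transcription factor ATF6alpha. This suggests the fragment serves as a source of promoter DNA for studying transcription factor and coactivator recruitment, although the record does not spell out the exact assays. The size fields are inconsistent: they give an insert of about 2000 bp and a total of about 5000 bp on a 3000 bp backbone, whereas the description specifies a 429 bp insert. No feature table is available to resolve this.
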