>Addgene plasmid #44150 | pGEM-HSPA5P | addgene partial sequence | sequence record 78790 | T7 5'-TAATACGACTCACTATAGGG-3'
GGCGGCCGCGGGAATTCGATTTAGACAGCTGCTGAACCAATGGGACCAGCGGATGGGGCGGATGTTATCT
ACCATTGGTGAACGTTAGAAACGAATAGCAGCCAATGAATCAGCTGGGGGGGGCGGAGCAGTGACGTTTA
TTGCGGAGGGGGCCGCTTCGAATCGGCGGCGGCCAGCTTGGTGGCCTGGGCCAATGAACGGCCTCCAACG
AGCAGGGCCTTCACCAATCGGCGGCCTCCACGACGGGGCTGGGGGAGGGTATATAAGCCGAGTAGGCGAC
GGTGAGGTCGACGCCGGCCAAGACAGCACAGACAGATTGACCTATTGGGGTGTTTCGCGAGTGTGAGAGG
GAAGCGCCGCGGCCTGTATTTCTAGACCTGCCCTTCGCCTGGTTCGTGGCGCCTTGTGACCCCGGGCCCC
TGCCGCCTGCAAGTCGGAAATTGCGCTGTGAATCACTAGTGAATTCGCGGCCGCCTGCAGGTCGACCATA
TGGGAGAGCTCCCAACGCGTTGGATGCATAGCTTGAGTATTCTATAGTGTCACCTAAATAGCTTGGCGTA
ATCATGGTCATAGCTGTTTCCTGTGTGAAATTGTTATCCGCTCACAATTCCACACAACATACGAGCCGGA
AGCATAAAGTGTAAAGCCTGGGGTGCCTAATGAGTGAGCTAACTCACATTAATTGCGTTGCGCTCACTGC
CCGCTTTCCAGTCGGGAAACCTGTCGTGCCAGCTGCATTAATGAATCGGCCAACGCGCGGGGAGAGGCGG
TTTGCGTATTGGGCGCTCTTCCGCTTCCTCGCTCACTGACTCGCTGCGCTCGGTCGTTCGGCTGCGGCGA
GCGGTATCAGCTCACTCAAAGGCGGTAATACGGTTATCCACAGAATCAGGGGATAACGCA
